Addgene plasmid #110935: KG#471
Purpose: Expresses proteins in a subset of neurons in C. elegans, including isolated expression in the DA9 cholinergic motor neuron in the tail
Depositing lab: Kenneth Miller. Depositing organization: Oklahoma Medical Research Foundation. Publication: Synapse-Assembly Proteins Maintain Synaptic Vesicle Cluster Stability and Regulate Synaptic Vesicle Transport in Caenorhabditis elegans. Edwards SL, Yorks RM, Morrison LM, Hoover CM, Miller KG. Genetics. 2015 Sep;201(1):91-116. doi: 10.1534/genetics.115.177337. PubMed 26354975.
Backbone
  Vector backbone: pUC
  Backbone size w/o insert (bp): 2632
  Total vector size (bp): 7063
  Vector type: Bacterial Expression
Growth in bacteria
  Bacterial resistance: Ampicillin, 100 μg/mL
  Growth temperature: 37°C
  Growth strain: DH5alpha
  Copy number: High Copy
Gene/Insert 1
  Gene/Insert name: mig-13 promoter
  Species: C. elegans (nematode)
  Insert size (bp): 3393
  Cloning method: Unknown
  Sequencing primers: 5′ Unknown
Gene/Insert 2
  Gene/Insert name: unc-54 3' control region
  Species: C. elegans (nematode)
  Insert size (bp): 940
  Cloning method: Unknown
  Sequencing primers: 5′ Unknown
Terms and licenses: Academic/Nonprofit Terms; Industry Terms: Not Available to Industry
Depositor comments: Unique multi-cloning sites: Asc I [left of 5’ UTR] / Sbf I/ Kpn I/ EcoRV/ Xho I Used BamH I/ Apa I to cut out the ~825 bp MCS + unc-54 3' control region from KS#1 mig-13:: expression vector (gift of Kang Shen) , leaving the 6.1 kb vector fragment containing the mig-13:: promoter. To this vector fragment, we ligated the 1000 bp BamH I/ Apa I fragment from KG#470. Do Earth minipreps on 2 colonies. Chose 1 clone with correct size fragments and made a glycerol stock. Features of the expression construct: The mig-13 promoter drives expression in DA9 from hatching to adult and VA12 from mid-larval to adult stages. Also drives expression occasionally in PHAL, PVCL, and LUAL in addition to many neurons anterior to the vulva. This vector has 3 synthetic introns for increasing the robustness of intronless insert expression: 1 in the 5' UTR, one just upstream of the unc-54 3' UTR/ control region, and one in the 3' UTR of unc-54. The new MCS in this construct is derived from pPD96.52, with the addition of an 8-cutter Sbf I site between Nhe I and Kpn I. Note: this vector can be converted to a vector that fuses GFP, YFP, or CFP onto the C-terminus of the protein as follows: Remove the ~1000 bp (Kpn I or Age I) + (Spe I or BsiW I [expensive, 55 C cutter with 50% activity at 37 C; heat inactivate 80 C] or Apa I) fragment containing the unc-54 3’ control region from this plasmid and replace it with the ~1800 bp like-digested fragment containing 3-intron S65C GFP (see pPD94.81 in Fire Lab plasmids), YFP (see pPD136.64 in Fire Lab plasmids) or CFP (see pPD136.61 in Fire Lab plasmids) + the unc-54 3’ UTR and control region. Note if Spe I is used to cut these Fire Lab vectors, you get 3 bands: 1100, 1800, and 4000 (total size 6.9 Kb). The 1800 bp band is the XFP-containing band. For C-terminal fusions, remember to leave the stop codon off of the upstream protein. For the above-mentioned Fire Lab vectors, the reading frame for the downstream XFP relative to the Kpn I and Age I sites is as follows (triplets are the reading frame codons): Kpn I G GTA CCG GT Age I Alternatively, use Gibson Assembly/ NEBuilder to insert any genetically encoded fluorescent protein at the N- or C-terminus of your protein.
How to cite: KG#471 was a gift from Kenneth Miller (Addgene plasmid # 110935 ; http://n2t.net/addgene:110935 ; RRID:Addgene_110935)
