[The description below was written by a language model from this plasmid's Addgene catalogue record and pLannotate feature annotations shown in this document.]
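Description:
KG#471 is an empty C. elegans expression vector built on a high-copy pUC backbone. It is propagated in E. coli through the ColE1/pUC origin and selected with ampicillin via the bla gene. The catalogue lists it as a bacterial expression vector, but its functional cassette is designed for transgene expression in nematodes. The catalogue gives a total size of about 7.06 kb, while the sequenced record is 7,004 nt. The automated feature table annotates mainly backbone elements: AmpR and its promoter, the origin, lac promoter/operator remnants, and small rop, bom and lacI fragments. It does not label the worm regulatory regions, apart from a short match to aex-5 whose significance the record does not explain.

The payload is a roughly 3.4 kb mig-13 promoter followed by a multiple cloning site and a roughly 940 bp unc-54 3' control region; no coding insert is present. According to the depositor, the mig-13 promoter drives expression in the DA9 cholinergic motor neuron in the tail from hatching to adulthood and in VA12 from mid-larval stages onward. It is also occasionally active in PHAL, PVCL and LUAL, and in many neurons anterior to the vulva. Three synthetic introns are included to boost expression of intronless cDNA inserts: one in the 5' UTR, one just upstream of the unc-54 3' region, and one within the unc-54 3' UTR. The cloning site derives from pPD96.52 with an added Sbf I site.

The vector was made by swapping the MCS and 3' region of an earlier mig-13 expression plasmid for the corresponding fragment from KG#470. The 3' segment can be exchanged for Fire Lab GFP, YFP or CFP cassettes to create C-terminal fluorescent fusions. The vector suits imaging of proteins in a single identifiable neuron, as in studies of synaptic vesicle clustering and transport.
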