Features (pLannotate 1.2.2; 11 found; start..end, strand, type, name):
     15..107     +  CDS            lacI (fragment): lac repressor; lacI; The lac repressor binds to the lac operator to inhibit transcription in E. coli. This inhibition can be relieved by adding lactose or isopropyl-β-D-thiogalactopyranoside (IPTG).
    120..141     +  protein_bind   CAP binding site: CAP binding activates transcription in the presence of cAMP. E. coli catabolite activator protein
    156..186     +  promoter       lac promoter: promoter for the E. coli lac operon
    194..210     +  protein_bind   lac operator: The lac repressor binds to the lac operator to inhibit transcription in E. coli. This inhibition can be relieved by adding lactose or isopropyl-β-D-thiogalactopyranoside (IPTG). lac repressor encoded by lacI
   3657..3674    -  misc_feature   MCS (fragment): pUC18/19 multiple cloning site
   4494..4646    +  CDS            aex-5 (fragment): AEX5_CAEEL - Also known as kpc-3 From Caenorhabditis elegans.
   4774..4809    +  CDS            rop (fragment): Rop protein, which maintains plasmids at low copy number; rop
   4911..5010    +  misc_feature   bom (fragment): basis of mobility region from pBR322
   5112..5216    +  promoter       AmpR promoter: bla
   5217..6077    +  CDS            AmpR: β-lactamase; bla; confers resistance to ampicillin, carbenicillin, and related antibiotics
   6248..6836    +  rep_origin     ori: high-copy-number ColE1/pMB1/pBR322/pUC origin of replication
>Addgene plasmid #110935 | KG#471 | addgene full sequence | sequence record 212600 | Addgene NGS Result
GAGGAAGCGGAAGAGCGCCCAATACGCAAACCGCCTCTCCCCGCGCGTTGGCCGATTCATTAATGCAGCT
GGCACGACAGGTTTCCCGACTGGAAAGCGGGCAGTGAGCGCAACGCAATTAATGTGAGTTAGCTCACTCA
TTAGGCACCCCAGGCTTTACACTTTATGCTTCCGGCTCGTATGTTGTGTGGAATTGTGAGCGGATAACAA
TTTCACACAGGAAACAGCTATGACCATGATTACGCCAAGCTTGCATGCCTGACACTAAGTTTCTCTGCAG
TGTTACACGAACTTTTTACAATCTACTACTACTAACGAACGTCGCTTGTATGTGTTGCGCTCTGAAAAGT
TCACATCTGTTGCTGCCTTTTGTACATTATTTGAGAATCTTTACTCATTTCGTGTTCTTTTATCAATTTA
GTGAATAAACTGATTCATATTGATTAACAAGTAGTTGAACAAAAAGAAACGGTGTCCTTTTGTGTTTGCA
TTTTATCTCTGTCCTTTGTAGTCTGATTTTAATTTTTTCTTACTCTATTCATCTCCTTCTCTGCTCCACC
AAACCGGTATATATGACTAGGGCTTACACAGACGTGCTTCATTTTCTTTTCTTGCTTCTTCCCCACAAAT
GATACACTGTCAATGGGCGAGGAAGAAGAGCTGCTTCTTGGGACGGACTCGTCGTTCTTTCTCATCAATC
ACCGGCGATGCACTCGACACAAACACGTTACAAGAAAGACCCTCCCGGGCTCTTTCAGCCCATTTTGTTG
AAATATGTGCTTTTGAAACGCAACATTCGAATGATTTGTCACGACAGTCGGCCTAATTAATTGACTCTCG
AAAATGAGCATACGATTGAGTGTTAATGTGCCGAAGATGTAGGGAGGAGCAAGAAAAGAGGGTGGAAGAG
ATGATGAGTGACAGACTGTCTTAACAGATGACCTGCTTGTGGTGGTCACCTGTCGAGTTATGATCTCAGT
AATTGCTTCAATTTTCCACATACGTTCCCAAGTGTCTCATTAGAATATAAATAAGACAATATTTTGTTCT
GTGTCCTGTAGAGAATACACAATTCCAACTAGAAACGTTTTTTTTCATTTTTTTAAATTGATTTCAAAAC
ATCTTTTGACCTGATGTCAGTGTGGGGGATTTTTTTGGCATTTGTAATCGAAATTAATGAATTTTTAGAC
AATTTCTGAAAAATAGTAAGGTTTAAAAAAATCTTAAGGACGGCACACACTGTACAACAATACTTTGACT
GATGGTTTTTCTGTTTTTCATTACAATCTTATTTTTTCTAGTCAGCTTTTTTATGTGATTATTTAAAAAA
ACAATGGTCTTGCTTTAGATAGTCAAGATCTCACACTCTTAATAAAAAAGGTTTTAATACTTCAGATTTT
GCTTTAACTTTTGGAAATTGCCAACCGTTTCTGAAAAATTTGAAGTCTTTGAAAACAATTACAGCACTTT
TGCACGTTTTGCTGCTATCAAATGTTTAATATAAATAAGCAAAATATTTGTGAAAAATAAAATACTTCAC
TTCATTTTTTAAATTTTGCTTCTTTCTCACAAATGATATATTGACTGTAAATGTCAGAATTTTGAAAAGT
TAAAAAAAATTATGTTGAAAATTTATTTTTTTTTCTTACTGACAGACTGATGTGCCTTTTTCAGCATCTT
GAATAAGTTCAAGTTTTTTTAATCGAAGCTGTTTCCAGTGTCTGTCAGTGACCCACACACTAGAACGCCT
AAAATAAAAATCGAAATTTTTGGAGTATCCGAATTTAATTTGGAATCAAATTGATGCTTGAAATATATGT
GAGCTCTTAAAATAATAATAAAAAATTGCTACAATCATTTTATTAAAATATTTTTCGATCTAAAAATTGT
TCATCATTGAGTAATGTAATTTTGATAAATTAGACCCCCCCCCCTTCTTCTACAAAACTGATCAAAAGGT
CCGAAAGACTTAGAAGACCCGCACAATAGTAGAATATTCAATGGCCGAATAGTGAATGCGCGAGGCGGGT
GGTTGCTGTCTTCTCGGTTCATATAAGGCTCATCTGTTCAATCACCAAATGATCGATGTGTTTTTGTGGC
CTTCGGCGTCAGTTTGGAGCAGCACTTCAACCTCATTGAAACCTCTGTCTTCCTCCTATCTTTGCCTTTT
TTTAGTCAAGAGGCGGTGTGAACGACGCAATATTCCCGTTGGTTATCACCACACTAGAAGTTTTTTTGAG
CACTCTTATCAGGGAACAATTATTGATGATTTATTGCCAACTAGTGGGTTGGTTTTGCTATTTTTTGAAA
TTTACTGGTATGGTCTTTTGAGATTTTCAGGCAGTTAAAACTTACTAAGACTGATGGTTAACAAAAAGTT
GTAATATACAATACTAACTGAAGCGAAACTTTGAACGAAAAATATATTAAACTGTTAAATTTTATTTGCA
GCTAGCTAACTAATAATTTGTATGTTTAGTGCATTTAAAAAAGTTTTCAGCTATATTATAATGATAGTTT
GAAACTATGATAAAACTGAGTTTATACGACTTTTTGAATACACAAAAAAAATTTAAAAATTTTTTGAAAA
CTTTTTTAATGTATTTTTTGTAGTATTTTATTTTCCCTGGCCTAGGAATTATGAAAAAAAGTTTCTAGAT
TTCAATTTATTCCTTATTTTGACAAATTATTATGAAATAATTCATTAATTTCATTTTGTACGTAAATGGG
CGGGACTAATGAGATCCTCAAACTCCTTGTGATTCTCTTTCCTCCTCGCCTTCTTCTACCATACTCCTGG
ACCTCGCTCTTCCCGCGCACTCTCTTCCCCCTCTTTCACTCTTGCCACACTTGCCAAGGGAGTCATAAAT
CGTGCAACATGTTTAGTAGGTGCCGTTTTGAAATATAGATGCTCTTTTTTTCTTTCTCACAAACCATCTT
TTAGTTGGTCTCGCTCATCTATTTTGAAAAATGACGATCCGTGTAGAGCTTTGATTCTTCATAGTTATTT
TCTTGTGTGTGCGTCGGGCCTCATACTGCCAGGTAGAGTGTACGTGTTTACCTAACAAGGGAGAGGTCTA
TGTGGCACTGCGCACTTCATCGTATGCAAATTTGCTTTTATGATCTCTTCCCTCAGGTCATTGTCCATCA
TAAGCATCCGCACACTTTTTTTTTGGTGTTTTCTTCTCTTTTTTTGGGTCACCAGTTCACAACCAAAAAT
ATAGGTGGTCAAAACATAACATTTTTCTGTACTTACAGTAAGTGGAAATGTCGTCTAAGCACACTTAGAA
TATTCTAAATAAAAGAGAATTATTAGAAAACAACTTTAAAATGTTTCTGGCAACGTTTTGAAAGTTTGAG
AAATTTATAACAAACGTTCAAATCAAGTTGCAACATAATTAGAATATAAAATTTGTGAAAAACACTTTTT
GGTCAACTTCCAAAATTATCAATGATGAAAAAGTGACTGTTTGCAACTATTTGGCTTTAAATTAAAGAAC
TAATTTTTTATTTTAATTTTCACTATTTCCCTACAAGCAACCTGTAAAGTGATATTGTGTGTGACTATTT
TTTCTCTTTTACCACAATATTTGAGTATTAACCCCCCTTTAGCTGTCTTCAATTATCATTTAATTCAGAA
TTTCAGGTAGGCGCGCCTCTAGAGGATCCCCGGGATTGGCCAAAGGACCCAAAGGTATGTTTCGAATGAT
ACTAACATAACATAGAACATTTTCAGGAGGACCCTTGGCTAGCAGCTCTCCTGCAGGGTTCGACGGTACC
GGTCAGATATCACTCGAGGAGCTCCCGAGATCTTCAGCGCTCAGCATTCGTAGAATTGTAAGTTTAAACT
TTCTCATACTAACTAACGCGCTCTATTTAAATTTTCAGAATTCCAACTGAGCGCCGGTCGCTACCATTAC
CAACTTGTCTGGTGTCAAAAATAATAGGGGCCGCTGTCATCAGAGTAAGTTTAAACTGAGTTCTACTAAC
TAACGAGTAATATTTAAATTTTCAGCATCTCGCGCCCGTGCCTCTGACTTCTAAGTCCAATTACTCTTCA
ACATCCCTACATGCTCTTTCTCCCTGTGCTCCCACCCCCTATTTTTGTTATTATCAAAAAACTTCTCTTA
ATTTCTTTGTTTTTTAGCTTCTTTTAAGTCACCTCTAACAATGAAATTGTGTAGATTCAAAAATAGAATT
AATTCGTAATAAAAAGTCGAAAAAAATTGTGCTCCCTCCCCCCATTAATAATAATTCTATCCCAAAATCT
ACACAATGTTCTGTGTACACTTCTTATGTTTTTTACTTCTGATAAATTTTTTTGAAACATCATAGAAAAA
ACCGCACACAAAATACCTTATCATATGTTACGTTTCAGTTTATGACCGCAATTTTTATTTCTTCGCACGT
CTGGGCCTCTCATGACGTCAAATCATGCTCATCGTGAAAAAGTTTTGGAGTATTTTTGGAATTTTTCAAT
CAAGTGAAAGTTTATGAAATTAATTTTCCTGCTTTTGCTTTTTGGGGTTTCCCCTATTGTTTGTCAAGAT
TTCGAGGACGGCGTTTTTCTTGCTAAAATCACAAGTATTGATGAGCACGATGCAAGAAAGATCGGAAGAA
GGTTTGGGTTTGAGGCTCAGTGGAAGGTGAGTAGAAGTTGATAATTTGAAAGTGGAGTAGTGTCTATGGG
GTTTTTGCCTTAAATGACAGAATACATTCCCAATATACCAAACATAACTGTTTCCTACTAGTCGGCCGTA
CGGGCCCTTTCGTCTCGCGCGTTTCGGTGATGACGGTGAAAACCTCTGACACATGCAGCTCCCGGAGACG
GTCACAGCTTGTCTGTAAGCGGATGCCGGGAGCAGACAAGCCCGTCAGGGCGCGTCAGCGGGTGTTGGCG
GGTGTCGGGGCTGGCTTAACTATGCGGCATCAGAGCAGATTGTACTGAGAGTGCACCATATGCGGTGTGA
AATACCGCACAGATGCGTAAGGAGAAAATACCGCATCAGGCGGCCTTAATTAAGGGCCTCGTGATACGCC
TATTTTTATAGGTTAATGTCATGATAATAATGGTTTCTTAGACGTCAGGTGGCACTTTTCGGGGAAATGT
GCGCGGAACCCCTATTTGTTTATTTTTCTAAATACATTCAAATATGTATCCGCTCATGAGACAATAACCC
TGATAAATGCTTCAATAATATTGAAAAAGGAAGAGTATGAGTATTCAACATTTCCGTGTCGCCCTTATTC
CCTTTTTTGCGGCATTTTGCCTTCCTGTTTTTGCTCACCCAGAAACGCTGGTGAAAGTAAAAGATGCTGA
AGATCAGTTGGGTGCACGAGTGGGTTACATCGAACTGGATCTCAACAGCGGTAAGATCCTTGAGAGTTTT
CGCCCCGAAGAACGTTTTCCAATGATGAGCACTTTTAAAGTTCTGCTATGTGGCGCGGTATTATCCCGTA
TTGACGCCGGGCAAGAGCAACTCGGTCGCCGCATACACTATTCTCAGAATGACTTGGTTGAGTACTCACC
AGTCACAGAAAAGCATCTTACGGATGGCATGACAGTAAGAGAATTATGCAGTGCTGCCATAACCATGAGT
GATAACACTGCGGCCAACTTACTTCTGACAACGATCGGAGGACCGAAGGAGCTAACCGCTTTTTTGCACA
ACATGGGGGATCATGTAACTCGCCTTGATCGTTGGGAACCGGAGCTGAATGAAGCCATACCAAACGACGA
GCGTGACACCACGATGCCTGTAGCAATGGCAACAACGTTGCGCAAACTATTAACTGGCGAACTACTTACT
CTAGCTTCCCGGCAACAATTAATAGACTGGATGGAGGCGGATAAAGTTGCAGGACCACTTCTGCGCTCGG
CCCTTCCGGCTGGCTGGTTTATTGCTGATAAATCTGGAGCCGGTGAGCGTGGGTCTCGCGGTATCATTGC
AGCACTGGGGCCAGATGGTAAGCCCTCCCGTATCGTAGTTATCTACACGACGGGGAGTCAGGCAACTATG
GATGAACGAAATAGACAGATCGCTGAGATAGGTGCCTCACTGATTAAGCATTGGTAACTGTCAGACCAAG
TTTACTCATATATACTTTAGATTGATTTAAAACTTCATTTTTAATTTAAAAGGATCTAGGTGAAGATCCT
TTTTGATAATCTCATGACCAAAATCCCTTAACGTGAGTTTTCGTTCCACTGAGCGTCAGACCCCGTAGAA
AAGATCAAAGGATCTTCTTGAGATCCTTTTTTTCTGCGCGTAATCTGCTGCTTGCAAACAAAAAAACCAC
CGCTACCAGCGGTGGTTTGTTTGCCGGATCAAGAGCTACCAACTCTTTTTCCGAAGGTAACTGGCTTCAG
CAGAGCGCAGATACCAAATACTGTTCTTCTAGTGTAGCCGTAGTTAGGCCACCACTTCAAGAACTCTGTA
GCACCGCCTACATACCTCGCTCTGCTAATCCTGTTACCAGTGGCTGCTGCCAGTGGCGATAAGTCGTGTC
TTACCGGGTTGGACTCAAGACGATAGTTACCGGATAAGGCGCAGCGGTCGGGCTGAACGGGGGGTTCGTG
CACACAGCCCAGCTTGGAGCGAACGACCTACACCGAACTGAGATACCTACAGCGTGAGCTATGAGAAAGC
GCCACGCTTCCCGAAGGGAGAAAGGCGGACAGGTATCCGGTAAGCGGCAGGGTCGGAACAGGAGAGCGCA
CGAGGGAGCTTCCAGGGGGAAACGCCTGGTATCTTTATAGTCCTGTCGGGTTTCGCCACCTCTGACTTGA
GCGTCGATTTTTGTGATGCTCGTCAGGGGGGCGGAGCCTATGGAAAAACGCCAGCAACGCGGCCTTTTTA
CGGTTCCTGGCCTTTTGCTGGCCTTTTGCTCACATGTTCTTTCCTGCGTTATCCCCTGATTCTGTGGATA
ACCGTATTACCGCCTTTGAGTGAGCTGATACCGCTCGCCGCAGCCGAACGACCGAGCGCAGCGAGTCAGT
GAGC
